>Addgene plasmid #58947 | Gfap-Cryab | addgene partial sequence | sequence record 92466 | GFAPpro-F 5'-ACTCCTTCATAAAGCCCTCG-3'
GGAGAGCATCACCTCCGCTGCTCGCGGGGATCCTCTAGAGTCGACGGATCCGGGGAATTCTAAGTCAGGT
CGATCGATAAGCTTCACAAGACTGCATATATAAGGGGCTGGCTGTAGCTGCAGCTGAAGGAGTTGACCGG
CCAACTGACCCTACATTCACCTAGCCACCATGGACATCGCCATCCACCACCCCTGGATCCGCCGTCCCTT
TTTCCCTTTCCACTCCCCCAGCCGCCTCTTTGACCAGTTCTTCGGAGAGCACCTGTTGGAGTCTGACCTC
TTCTCAACTGCCACTTCTCTGAGTCCCTTCTACCTGCGGCCACCTTCCTTCCTTCGGGCACCCAGCTGGA
TTGACACTGGACTCTCAGAGGTGAGTCTCCTCTATGCCCTTCCTGGAACTTCCGGGACACTTCTTCGTTT
TCTCTTTTGTCCCTGCCTAGGTCATTTCAGGCACGTGAGTGTACACAGAGAAATGAGGTTACCGTTTCCT
TCTCCTTGGCCATCCTGTTGGATGTTCCTCTATTTCCTATTACATTTTTTCCTGTGCATGGTAAAGGCCA
TCTTCTGTCCCCTAATGATGAAGCAGGATGTCCCTTTCTGATTTTATTCATAGAGAGTTTTTGCATTAAG
AGCTGCTTCAGCTCCTTTACTTGCCTCCCTAATCACCATGGTCCTGGCGGACTTTATCACATCCAGGTGT
AGAGATCAGAGAGAAACCCACTCATTCTGAACTTTGCATGCTCCCTGGATGAAGCTGGAGACATAAATCA
CTACATTCTGTCTCTCTCTTCCCTTGTCCCTGGTTTTCTGGGTTCCTCGGTCCATGCCTTATGAGGAATG
