>Addgene plasmid #58947 | Gfap-Cryab | addgene partial sequence | sequence record 92467 | M13pUC-Rev 5'-AGCGGATAACAATTTCACACAGG-3'
CGCGCAATTAACCCTCACTAAAGGGAACAAAAGCTGGAGCTCCACCGCGGTGGCGGCCGCTCTAGAACTA
GTGGATCCCCCGGGCTGCAGGAATTCAGGTCCTCATGTTTGGCAGCAAGCACCTTTTCTCCCTGAGCCAT
CTCACTGGCCCACTTCCAGATTCTCCATGTATGCTTCCATCCCAAATGTGTCTCAGAGCATAACATTTAA
ATGCTTACTGAATACTTTCATTTGAACTCCCAAAGACACTACATATCTGAACTATTCAGAATCCTATGTC
TTGAAATTTTACCCATAATCTGTATCTTGGTTTATTTCATAGCTCTTTATATATCTTAATCAGTCTTTCT
AATTTTTAATATTGTATATTACACAATAAGCTAGCCACATACTTGCCAAAAACACAAAGAGATTATTTTA
GGTTTTCCTTTCTCATCCAGACAGATGCCATGCCCTGTTAATTTTATGTCCCTATGATCTGTAGTCATGT
ATTTTACATCTGTATTGTCTTTGTCACATTCCTAATTCTAGTTTGCCGAAATACCTTTCTGATGTCATTA
TTTTCCATTGGCTTTCTACTCTTCCATCATCACATTTCTATAGAGTGAATTTTAAAATACTAGATTCTTT
ATTCCACTCACTTGATTTAATTGCTTCATTGGCTTCTGCTGCCTTCCAAATAAATTCCAACACACACACA
CACACACACACACAGACACACAGACACACACACACACACACAGAGAGAGAGAGAGAGAGAGAGAGAGAGA
GAGAGAGAGAGAGAGAGAGAGAGA
