>Addgene plasmid #58947 | Gfap-Cryab | addgene partial sequence | sequence record 92949 | M13pUC-Fwd 5'-CCCAGTCACGACGTTGTAAAACG-3'
GGGACTTTGGGAGGCTGATGTGGAAGGATCACTTGAGCCCAGAAGTTCTAGACCAGCCTGGGCAACATGG
CAAGACCCTATCTCTACAAAAAAAGTTAAAAAATCAGCCACGTGTGGTGACACACACCTGTAGTCCCAGC
TATTCAGGAGGCTGAGGTGAGGGGATCACTTAAGGCTGGGAGGTTGAGGCTGCAGTGAGTCGTGGTTGCG
CCACTGCACTCCAGCCTGGGCAACAGTGAGACCCTGTCTCAAAAGACAAAAAANAAAAAAAAAAAAAAAA
GAACATATCCTGGTGTGGAGTAGGGGACGCTGCTCTGACAGAGGCTCGGGGGCCTGAGCTGGCTCTGTGA
