[The description below was written by a language model from this plasmid's Addgene catalogue record.]
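Description:
Gfap-Cryab is a transgene construct built in the pBluescript(SK) cloning backbone, a high-copy bacterial plasmid selected with ampicillin. It is catalogued as a mammalian expression and mouse transgene vector. The plasmid mainly serves as a carrier from which the transgene can be released, rather than as a vector for direct delivery. No feature table is provided, so backbone elements beyond those implied by the pBluescript name and ampicillin resistance are not itemised in the record.

The payload is an insert of roughly 6 kb that joins a human GFAP promoter fragment (positions -2163 to +47 relative to the transcription start) to a hamster genomic fragment of Cryab, the gene encoding the small heat shock protein alphaB-crystallin. The genomic piece carries 90 bp of 5' UTR with the native translation initiation site, all three exons and the gene's own polyadenylation signal. The transcript is therefore spliced and terminated using Cryab's own signals, and no heterologous polyA cassette is described. No epitope tag or reporter is recorded. The promoter and gene fragments were ligated through restriction sites in the linker sequences of their cloning plasmids. The assembled unit is flanked by intact NotI sites, which allow the transgene (designated Tg141) to be excised free of bacterial vector sequence.

The GFAP promoter directs expression to astrocytes, and the construct was made to raise alphaB-crystallin levels in these cells in transgenic mice. The associated study tested whether this chaperone suppresses GFAP toxicity in mouse models of Alexander disease.
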