Addgene plasmid #58947: Gfap-Cryab
Purpose: hamster Cryab gene under the control of the human GFAP promoter to target expression to astrocytes
Depositing lab: Albee Messing. Depositing organization: University of Wisconsin, Madison. Publication: Suppression of GFAP toxicity by alphaB-crystallin in mouse models of Alexander disease. Hagemann TL, Boelens WC, Wawrousek EF, Messing A. Hum Mol Genet. 2009 Apr 1;18(7):1190-9. doi: 10.1093/hmg/ddp013. Epub 2009 Jan 7. PubMed 19129171.
Backbone
  Vector backbone: pBluescript(SK)
  Backbone manufacturer: Stratagene
  Vector type: Mammalian Expression, Mouse Targeting ; transgene expression
Growth in bacteria
  Bacterial resistance: Ampicillin, 100 μg/mL
  Growth temperature: 37°C
  Growth strain: DH5alpha
  Copy number: High Copy
Gene/Insert
  Gene/Insert name: Cryab (alt name: crystallin, alpha B)
  Species: hamster
  Insert size (bp): 6000
  Mutation: genomic fragment
  Promoter: human GFAP promoter (position -2163 to +47)
  Cloning method: Restriction Enzyme; 5′ cloning site NotI (not destroyed); 3′ cloning site NotI (not destroyed)
  Sequencing primers: 5′ T7; 3′ SP6
Resource information
  A portion of this plasmid was derived from a plasmid made by: Gfap- Michael Brenner, Professor, Dept. of Neurobiology, University of Alabama-Birmingham Cryab - Wilbert C. Boelens, Dept. of Biomolecular Chemistry, Radbound University Nijmegen, Netherlands
Terms and licenses: Academic/Nonprofit Terms; Industry Terms: Not Available to Industry
Depositor comments: The transgene includes the translation initiation site with 90 bp of 5'UTR, polyadenylation signal and all three exons of Cryab. Restriction sites within the cloning plasmid linker sequences were used to ligate the GFAP and Cryab fragments together. NotI was used to excise the transgene (Tg141) from the construct vector.
How to cite: Gfap-Cryab was a gift from Albee Messing (Addgene plasmid # 58947 ; http://n2t.net/addgene:58947 ; RRID:Addgene_58947)
